Addgene plasmid #104069: pTECH-chAcK3RS(IPYE)
Purpose: Expression plasmid encoding chAcK3RS(IPYE) and pylT
Depositing lab: David Liu. Depositing organization: Harvard University. Publication: Continuous directed evolution of aminoacyl-tRNA synthetases. Bryson DI, Fan C, Guo LT, Miller C, Soll D, Liu DR. Nat Chem Biol. 2017 Oct 16. doi: 10.1038/nchembio.2474. PubMed 29035361.
Backbone
  Vector backbone: p15A
  Backbone manufacturer: Liu Lab
  Total vector size (bp): 3838
  Vector type: Bacterial Expression
Growth in bacteria
  Bacterial resistance: Chloramphenicol, 25 μg/mL
  Growth temperature: 37°C
  Growth strain: DH5alpha
  Copy number: Low Copy
Gene/Insert
  Gene/Insert name: Plpp chAcK3RS(IPYE); PproK pyl
  Species: Synthetic
  Mutation: Contains activating mutations V31I, T56P, H62Y, A100E (IPYE) in the chAcK3RS gene
  Promoter: Plpp and PproK
  Cloning method: Ligation Independent Cloning
  Sequencing primers: 5′ n/a; 3′ n/a
Terms and licenses: Academic/Nonprofit Terms; Industry Terms: Not Available to Industry
How to cite: pTECH-chAcK3RS(IPYE) was a gift from David Liu (Addgene plasmid # 104069 ; http://n2t.net/addgene:104069 ; RRID:Addgene_104069)
