[The description below was written by a language model from this plasmid's Addgene catalogue record and pLannotate feature annotations shown in this document.]
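Description:
pTECH-chAcK3RS(IPYE) is a small (about 3.8 kb) bacterial expression plasmid that supplies an orthogonal aminoacyl-tRNA synthetase/tRNA pair to E. coli. It is built on a p15A backbone, whose origin gives a low-to-medium copy number and is compatible with ColE1-type plasmids, so it can be co-maintained with a second plasmid such as a reporter or target-gene construct. Selection is by chloramphenicol, through a cat gene driven by its own promoter. The feature table also picks up short fragments of TcR with the tet promoter, IS1, lacI, lacZα and an RSF-type origin. These appear to be non-functional remnants of the pACYC-style backbone or chance partial matches rather than working parts.

The payload consists of two independent expression units. The first is the synthetic chAcK3RS(IPYE) coding sequence under the constitutive E. coli lpp promoter. The annotation software identifies this roughly 1.26 kb ORF as a pyrrolysyl-tRNA synthetase (pylS) homologue matching the Methanosarcina barkeri enzyme, and the record notes that it carries four activating substitutions: V31I, T56P, H62Y and A100E, which together give the "IPYE" label. The second unit is pylT, the cognate pyrrolysine tRNA that decodes the UAG amber stop codon. It is expressed from the proK promoter and corresponds to the annotated tRNA feature downstream of the synthetase gene.

Together the two components allow amber-codon suppression in E. coli, the standard route for site-specific incorporation of noncanonical amino acids into proteins. The record does not state the amino acid substrate of this variant. The plasmid comes from work on continuous directed evolution of aminoacyl-tRNA synthetases, where it would serve to express and characterise the variant carrying the activating mutations.
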