Features (pLannotate 1.2.2; 12 found; start..end, strand, type, name):
    119..1375    +  CDS            pylS: PYLS_METBA - Experimental evidence at protein level: Swiss-Prot protein existence level 1. Catalyzes the attachment of pyrrolysine to tRNA(Pyl). Pyrrolysine is a lysine derivative encoded by the termination codon UAG. From Methanosarcina barkeri.
   1383..1400    +  CDS            SET1 (fragment): solubility-enhancement tag derived from T7 phage gene 10B
   1491..1531    +  CDS            lacI (fragment): lac repressor; lacI; The lac repressor binds to the lac operator to inhibit transcription in E. coli. This inhibition can be relieved by adding lactose or isopropyl-β-D-thiogalactopyranoside (IPTG).
   1629..1697    +  ncRNA          tRNA: Accession: RF00005 - tRNA
   1740..1787    +  CDS            lacZα (fragment): LacZα fragment of β-galactosidase; lacZ fragment
   1788..1889    -  CDS            TcR (fragment): tetracycline efflux protein; tet; confers resistance to tetracycline
   1937..1965    -  promoter       tet promoter: E. coli promoter for tetracycline efflux protein gene
   2077..2622    +  rep_origin     p15A ori: Plasmids containing the medium-copy-number p15A origin of replication can be propagated in E. coli cells that contain a second plasmid with the ColE1 origin.
   2710..2765    +  rep_origin     RSF ori (fragment): Plasmids containing the RSF 1030 origin of replication can be propagated in E. coli cells that contain additional plasmids with compatible origins.
   2884..2952    -  mobile_element IS1 (fragment): prokaryotic transposable element IS1
   2952..3044    +  promoter       cat promoter (fragment): promoter of the E. coli cat gene encoding chloramphenicol acetyltransferase
   3045..3701    +  CDS            cat: CAT_ECOLX - Experimental evidence at protein level: Swiss-Prot protein existence level 1. This enzyme is an effector of chloramphenicol resistance in bacteria. From Escherichia coli. This protein is used as a marker in many commonly used cloning vectors, such as pACYC184.
>Addgene plasmid #104069 | pTECH-chAcK3RS(IPYE) | addgene full sequence | sequence record 476853 | Addgene Long Read Sequencing Result
TTGAGCGAACGATCAAAAATAAGTGCCTTCCCATCAAAAAAATATTCTCAACATAAAAAACTTTGTGTAA
TACTTGTAACGCTACATGGAGATTAACTCAATCTAGAGGGTAACTAGTATGGATAAGAAGCCGCTGGATG
TTCTGATCTCTGCGACCGGTCTGTGGATGTCCCGTACCGGCACGCTGCACAAGATCAAGCACTATGAGAT
TTCTCGTTCTAAAATCTACATCGAAATGGCGTGTGGTGACCATCTGGTTGTGAACAACTCTCGTTCTTGT
CGTCCCGCACGTGCATTCCGTTATCATAAATACCGTAAAACCTGCAAACGTTGTCGTGTTTCTGGTGAAG
ATATCAACAACTTCCTGACCCGTTCTACCGAAGGCAAAACCTCTGTTAAAGTTAAAGTTGTTTCTGAGCC
GAAAGTGAAAAAAGCGATGCCGAAATCTGTTTCTCGTGCGCCGAAACCGCTGGAAAATCCGGTTTCTGCG
AAAGCGTCTACCGACACCTCTCGTTCTGTTCCGTCTCCGGCGAAATCTACCCCGAACTCTCCGGTTCCGA
CCTCTGCAAGTGCCCCCGCACTTACGAAGAGCCAGACTGACAGGCTTGAAGTCCTGTTAAACCCAAAAGA
TGAGATTTCCCTGAATTCCGGCAAGCCTTTCAGGGAGCTTGAGTCCGAATTGCTCTCTCGCAGAAAAAAA
GACCTGCAGCAGATCTACGCGGAAGAAAGGGAGAATTATCTGGGGAAACTCGAGCGTGAAATTACCAGGT
TCTTTGTGGACAGGGGTTTTCTGGAAATAAAATCCCCGATCCTGATCCCTCTTGAGTATATCGAAAGGAT
GGGCATTGATAATGATACCGAACTTTCAAAACAGATCTTCAGGGTTGACAAGAACTTCTGCCTGAGACCC
ATGATGGCTCCAAACATTTTTAACTACGCTCGCAAGCTTGACAGGGCCCTGCCTGATCCAATAAAAATTT
TTGAAATAGGCCCATGCTACAGAAAAGAGTCCGACGGCAAAGAACACCTCGAAGAGTTTACCATGCTGAA
CTTCTTTCAGATGGGATCGGGATGCACACGGGAAAATCTTGAAAGCATAATTACGGACTTCCTGAACCAC
CTGGGAATTGATTTCAAGATCGTAGGCGATTCCTGCATGGTCTATGGGGATACCCTTGATGTAATGCACG
GAGACCTGGAACTTTCCTCTGCAGTAGTCGGACCCATACCGCTTGACCGGGAATGGGGTATTGATAAACC
CTGGATAGGGGCAGGTTTCGGGCTCGAACGCCTTCTAAAGGTTAAACACGACTTTAAAAATATCAAGAGA
GCTGCAAGGTCCGAGTCTTACTATAACGGGATTTCTACCAACCTGTAACCTAGGCTGCTGCCACCGCTGA
GATCTATGGCCCGCGCCCACAGGAAGGAGCTACCGGCAGCGGTGCGGACTGTTGTAACTCATAATAAGAA
ATGAGGCCGCTCATGGCGTTCTGTTGCCCGTCTCGCTGGTGAAAAGAAAAACCACCCTGGCTAACTAAGC
GGCCTGCTGACTTTCTCGCCGATCAAAAGGCATTTTGCTATTAAGGGATTGACGAGGGCGTATCTGCGCA
GTAAGATGCGCCCCGCATTGGAAACCTGATCATGTAGATCGAATGGACTCTAAATCCGTTCAGCCGGGTT
AGATTCCCGGGGTTTCCGCCAAATTCGAAAAGCCTGCTCAACGAGCAGGCTTTTTTGCATGGCGTTACCC
AACTTAATCGCCTTGCAGCACATCCCCCTTTCGCCAGATCCCGCAAGAGGCCCGGCAGTACCGGCATAAC
CAAGCCTATGCCTACAGCATCCAGGGTGACGGTGCCGAGGATGACGATGAGCGCATTGTTAGATTTCATA
CACGGTGCCTGACTGCGTTAGCAATTTAACTGTGATAAACTACCGCATTAAAGCTTATCGATGATAAGCT
GTCAAACATGAGAATTACAACTTATATCGTATGGGGCTGACTTCAGGTGCTACATTTGAAGAGATAAATT
GCACTGAAATCTAGAAATATTTTATCTGATTAATAAGATGATCTTCTTGAGATCGTTTTGGTCTGCGCGT
AATCTCTTGCTCTGAAAACGAAAAAACCGCCTTGCAGGGCGGTTTTTCGAAGGTTCTCTGAGCTACCAAC
TCTTTGAACCGAGGTAACTGGCTTGGAGGAGCGCAGCCACCAAAACTTGTCCTTTCAGTTTAGCCTTAAC
CGGCGCATGACTTCAAGACTAACTCCTCTAAATCAATTACCAGTGGCTGCTGCCAGTGGTGCTTTTGCAT
GTCTTTCCGGGTTGGACTCAAGACGATAGTTACCGGATAAGGCGCAGCGGTCGGACTGAACGGGGGGTTC
GTGCATACAGTCCAGCTTGGAGCGAACTGCCTACCCGGAACTGAGTGTCAGGCGTGGAATGAGACAAACG
CGGCCATAACAGCGGAATGACACCGGTAAACCGAAAGGCAGGAACAGGAGAGCGCACGAGGGAGCCGCCA
GGGGGAAACGCCTGGTATCTTTATAGTCCTGTCGGGTTTCGCCACCACTGATTTGAGCGTCAGATTTCGT
GATGCTTGTCAGGGGGGCGGAGCCTATGGAAAAACGGCTTTGCCGCGGCCCTCTCACTTCCCTGTTAAGT
ATCTTCCTGGCATCTTCCAGGAAATCTCCGCCCCGTTCGTAAGCCATTTCCGCTCGCCGCAGTCGAACGA
CCGAGCGTAGCGAGTCAGTGAGCGAGGAAGCGGAATATATCCTGTATCACATATTCTGCTGACGCACCGG
TGCAGCCTTTTTTCTCCTGCCACATGAAGCACTTCACTGACACCCTCATCAGTGCCAACATAGTAAGCCA
GTATACACTCCGCTAGCGCTGATGTCCGGCGGTGCTTTTGCCGTTACGCACCACCCCGTCAGTAGCTGAA
CAGGAGGGACAGTAAGAGGTTCCAACTTTCACCATAATGAAATAAGATCACTACCGGGCGTATTTTTTGA
GTTATCGAGATTTTCAGGAGCTAAGGAAGCTAAAATGGAGAAAAAAATCACTGGATATACCACCGTTGAT
ATATCCCAATGGCATCGTAAAGAACATTTTGAGGCATTTCAGTCAGTTGCTCAATGTACCTATAACCAGA
CCGTTCAGCTGGACATTACGGCCTTTTTAAAGACCGTAAAGAAAAATAAGCACAAGTTTTATCCGGCCTT
TATTCACATTCTTGCCCGCCTGATGAATGCTCATCCGGAATTTCGTATGGCAATGAAAGACGGTGAGCTG
GTGATATGGGATAGTGTTCACCCTTGTTACACCGTTTTCCATGAGCAAACTGAAACGTTTTCATCGCTCT
GGAGTGAATACCACGACGATTTCCGGCAGTTTCTACACATATATTCGCAAGATGTGGCGTGTTACGGCGA
AAACCTGGCCTATTTCCCTAAAGGGTTTATTGAGAATATGTTTTTCGTCTCAGCCAATCCCTGGGTGAGT
TTCACCAGTTTTGATTTAAACGTGGCCAATATGGACAACTTCTTCGCCCCCGTTTTCACCATGGGCAAAT
ATTATACGCAAGGCGACAAGGTGCTGATGCCGCTGGCGATTCAGGTTCATCATGCCGTTTGTGATGGCTT
CCATGTCGGCAGAATGCTTAATGAATTACAACAGTACTGCGATGAGTGGCAGGGCGGGGCGTAATTTTTT
TAAGGCAGTTATTGGTGCCCTTAAACGCCTGGTTGCTACGCCTGAATAAGTGATAATAAGCGGATGAATG
GCAGAAATTCGAAAGCAAATTCGACCCGGGCGGCCGCAACCCAGCGTTCGATGCTTCT
